Addgene plasmid #72751: pAWp7-19
Purpose: pFUGW-UBCp-RFP-[miR-124 sensor]-CMVp-GFP-[miR-124 + miR-128]
Depositing lab: Timothy Lu. Depositing organization: Massachusetts Institute of Technology. Publication: Massively parallel high-order combinatorial genetics in human cells. Wong AS, Choi GC, Cheng AA, Purcell O, Lu TK. Nat Biotechnol. 2015 Sep;33(9):952-61. doi: 10.1038/nbt.3326. Epub 2015 Aug 17. PubMed 26280411.
Backbone
  Vector backbone: pFUGW
  Vector type: Lentiviral
Growth in bacteria
  Bacterial resistance: Ampicillin, 100 μg/mL
  Growth temperature: 37°C
  Growth strain: Stbl3
  Copy number: Unknown
Gene/Insert
  Gene/Insert name: UBCp-RFP-[miR-124 sensor]-CMVp-GFP-[miR-124 + miR-128]
Terms and licenses: Academic/Nonprofit Terms; Industry Terms: Not Available to Industry
How to cite: pAWp7-19 was a gift from Timothy Lu (Addgene plasmid # 72751 ; http://n2t.net/addgene:72751 ; RRID:Addgene_72751)
