[The description below was written by a language model from this plasmid's Addgene catalogue record and the feature table of its GenBank file.]
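Description:
pAWp7-19 is a 12.1 kb lentiviral transfer plasmid built on the pFUGW backbone that combines a microRNA expression unit with a fluorescent sensor for microRNA activity. It is maintained in E. coli through a high-copy ColE1/pUC-type origin with ampicillin selection (AmpR). The backbone also carries an f1 origin and an SV40 promoter/EM7-driven BleoR cassette, which could confer Zeocin resistance, although the record lists only ampicillin for bacterial selection. The viral portion begins with a CMV enhancer/promoter fused to a truncated HIV-1 5' LTR, which drives genomic RNA production in packaging cells. It is followed by the Psi packaging signal, RRE for Rev-dependent export, cPPT/CTS, a WPRE downstream of the payload, and a second truncated LTR with a bGH polyadenylation signal.

The payload contains two transcription units. The human ubiquitin C promoter drives TurboRFP, and according to the construct name the RFP transcript carries a miR-124 sensor, presumably target sites placed after the coding sequence, although these are not annotated in the feature table. A second, internal CMV enhancer/promoter drives EGFP with a Kozak sequence, and the name indicates that miR-124 and miR-128 precursors are linked to this GFP transcript. These too are unannotated, probably lying in the region between EGFP and the WPRE. In transduced cells, GFP marks expression of the microRNA pair. Processed miR-124 should then repress RFP through the sensor, so the RFP-to-GFP ratio reports microRNA activity. The associated publication concerns massively parallel combinatorial genetics in human cells, consistent with use of this plasmid to validate function of combinatorially expressed microRNAs.
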