LOCUS       Exported 12126 bp ds-DNA circular SYN 13-MAY-2021
DEFINITION  pFUGW-UBCp-RFP-[miR-124 sensor]-CMVp-GFP-[miR-124 + miR-128].
ACCESSION   .
VERSION     .
KEYWORDS    pAWp7-19
SOURCE      synthetic DNA construct
  ORGANISM  synthetic DNA construct
REFERENCE   1 (bases 1 to 12126)
  AUTHORS   Wong AS, Choi GC, Cheng AA, Purcell O, Lu TK
  TITLE     Massively parallel high-order combinatorial genetics in human cells.
  JOURNAL   Nat Biotechnol. 2015 Sep;33(9):952-61. doi: 10.1038/nbt.3326. Epub
            2015 Aug 17.
  PUBMED    26280411
REFERENCE   2 (bases 1 to 12126)
  AUTHORS   .
  TITLE     Direct Submission
  JOURNAL   Exported May 13, 2021 from SnapGene Server 1.1.58
            http://www.snapgene.com
FEATURES             Location/Qualifiers
     source          1..12126
                     /organism="synthetic DNA construct"
                     /mol_type="other DNA"
     misc_feature    20..608
                     /label=WPRE
                     /note="woodchuck hepatitis virus posttranscriptional
                     regulatory element"
     primer_bind     complement(73..93)
                     /label=WPRE-R
                     /note="WPRE, reverse primer"
     CDS             complement(491..502)
                     /codon_start=1
                     /product="Factor Xa recognition and cleavage site"
                     /label=Factor Xa site
                     /translation="IEGR"
     primer_bind     complement(611..627)
                     /label=KS primer
                     /note="common sequencing primer, one of multiple similar
                     variants"
     primer_bind     complement(612..628)
                     /label=pBluescriptKS
                     /note="For pBluescript vector"
     LTR             1133..1313
                     /label=5' LTR (truncated)
                     /note="truncated 5' long terminal repeat (LTR) from HIV-1"
     primer_bind     complement(1339..1356)
                     /label=BGH-rev
                     /note="Bovine growth hormone terminator, reverse primer.
                     Also called BGH reverse"
     polyA_signal    1345..1569
                     /label=bGH poly(A) signal
                     /note="bovine growth hormone polyadenylation signal"
     rep_origin      1615..2043
                     /direction=RIGHT
                     /label=f1 ori
                     /note="f1 bacteriophage origin of replication; arrow
                     indicates direction of (+) strand synthesis"
     primer_bind     complement(1702..1721)
                     /label=F1ori-R
                     /note="F1 origin, reverse primer"
     primer_bind     1912..1933
                     /label=F1ori-F
                     /note="F1 origin, forward primer"
     primer_bind     complement(2052..2072)
                     /label=pBABE 3'
                     /note="SV40 enhancer, reverse primer for pBABE vectors"
     promoter        2057..2386
                     /label=SV40 promoter
                     /note="SV40 enhancer and early promoter"
     rep_origin      2237..2372
                     /label=SV40 ori
                     /note="SV40 origin of replication"
     primer_bind     2299..2318
                     /label=SV40pro-F
                     /note="SV40 promoter/origin, forward primer"
     promoter        2434..2481
                     /label=EM7 promoter
                     /note="synthetic bacterial promoter "
     CDS             2500..2874
                     /codon_start=1
                     /gene="Sh ble from Streptoalloteichus hindustanus"
                     /product="antibiotic-binding protein"
                     /label=BleoR
                     /note="confers resistance to bleomycin, phleomycin, and
                     Zeocin(TM)"
                     /translation="MAKLTSAVPVLTARDVAGAVEFWTDRLGFSRDFVEDDFAGVVRDD
                     VTLFISAVQDQVVPDNTLAWVWVRGLDELYAEWSEVVSTNFRDASGPAMTEIGEQPWGR
                     EFALRDPAGNCVHFVAEEQD"
     polyA_signal    3004..3125
                     /label=SV40 poly(A) signal
                     /note="SV40 polyadenylation signal"
     primer_bind     complement(3041..3060)
                     /label=SV40pA-R
                     /note="SV40 polyA, reverse primer"
     primer_bind     3095..3114
                     /label=EBV-rev
                     /note="SV40 polyA terminator, reverse primer"
     primer_bind     complement(3174..3190)
                     /label=M13 rev
                     /note="common sequencing primer, one of multiple similar
                     variants"
     primer_bind     complement(3174..3190)
                     /label=M13 Reverse
                     /note="In lacZ gene. Also called M13-rev"
     primer_bind     complement(3187..3209)
                     /label=M13/pUC Reverse
                     /note="In lacZ gene"
     protein_bind    3198..3214
                     /label=lac operator
                     /bound_moiety="lac repressor encoded by lacI"
                     /note="The lac repressor binds to the lac operator to
                     inhibit transcription in E. coli. This inhibition can be
                     relieved by adding lactose or
                     isopropyl-beta-D-thiogalactopyranoside (IPTG)."
     promoter        complement(3222..3252)
                     /label=lac promoter
                     /note="promoter for the E. coli lac operon"
     protein_bind    3267..3288
                     /label=CAP binding site
                     /bound_moiety="E. coli catabolite activator protein"
                     /note="CAP binding activates transcription in the presence
                     of cAMP."
     primer_bind     complement(3405..3422)
                     /label=L4440
                     /note="L4440 vector, forward primer"
     rep_origin      complement(3576..4164)
                     /direction=LEFT
                     /label=ori
                     /note="high-copy-number ColE1/pMB1/pBR322/pUC origin of
                     replication"
     primer_bind     complement(3656..3675)
                     /label=pBR322ori-F
                     /note="pBR322 origin, forward primer"
     CDS             complement(4335..5195)
                     /codon_start=1
                     /gene="bla"
                     /product="beta-lactamase"
                     /label=AmpR
                     /note="confers resistance to ampicillin, carbenicillin, and
                     related antibiotics"
                     /translation="MSIQHFRVALIPFFAAFCLPVFAHPETLVKVKDAEDQLGARVGYI
                     ELDLNSGKILESFRPEERFPMMSTFKVLLCGAVLSRIDAGQEQLGRRIHYSQNDLVEYS
                     PVTEKHLTDGMTVRELCSAAITMSDNTAANLLLTTIGGPKELTAFLHNMGDHVTRLDRW
                     EPELNEAIPNDERDTTMPVAMATTLRKLLTGELLTLASRQQLIDWMEADKVAGPLLRSA
                     LPAGWFIADKSGAGERGSRGIIAALGPDGKPSRIVVIYTTGSQATMDERNRQIAEIGAS
                     LIKHW"
     primer_bind     4958..4977
                     /label=Amp-R
                     /note="Ampicillin resistance gene, reverse primer"
     promoter        complement(5196..5300)
                     /gene="bla"
                     /label=AmpR promoter
     primer_bind     complement(5375..5394)
                     /label=pRS-marker
                     /note="pRS vectors, use to sequence yeast selectable
                     marker"
     enhancer        5566..5945
                     /label=CMV enhancer
                     /note="human cytomegalovirus immediate early enhancer"
     promoter        5947..6145
                     /label=CMV promoter
                     /note="human cytomegalovirus (CMV) immediate early
                     promoter"
     LTR             6163..6343
                     /label=5' LTR (truncated)
                     /note="truncated 5' long terminal repeat (LTR) from HIV-1"
     misc_feature    6390..6515
                     /label=HIV-1 Psi
                     /note="packaging signal of human immunodeficiency virus
                     type 1"
     misc_feature    7008..7241
                     /label=RRE
                     /note="The Rev response element (RRE) of HIV-1 allows for
                     Rev-dependent mRNA export from the nucleus to the
                     cytoplasm."
     CDS             7426..7470
                     /codon_start=1
                     /product="antigenic peptide corresponding to amino acids
                     655 to 669 of the HIV envelope protein gp41 (Lutje Hulsik
                     et al., 2013)"
                     /label=gp41 peptide
                     /note="recognized by the 2H10 single-chain llama nanobody"
                     /translation="KNEQELLELDKWASL"
     misc_feature    7768..7885
                     /label=cPPT/CTS
                     /note="central polypurine tract and central termination
                     sequence of HIV-1"
     promoter        7939..9150
                     /label=UbC promoter
                     /note="human ubiquitin C promoter"
     primer_bind     8987..9006
                     /label=hUBCpro-F
                     /note="Human Ubiquitin C (UbC) promoter, forward primer"
     CDS             9167..9862
                     /codon_start=1
                     /product="red fluorescent protein from Entacmaea
                     quadricolor"
                     /label=TurboRFP
                     /note="mammalian codon-optimized"
                     /translation="MSELIKENMHMKLYMEGTVNNHHFKCTSEGEGKPYEGTQTMKIKV
                     VEGGPLPFAFDILATSFMYGSKAFINHTQGIPDFFKQSFPEGFTWERITTYEDGGVLTA
                     TQDTSFQNGCIIYNVKINGVNFPSNGPVMQKKTRGWEANTEMLYPADGGLRGHSQMALK
                     LVGGGYLHCSFKTTYRSKKPAKNLKMPGFHFVDHRLERIKEADKETYVEQHEMAVAKYC
                     DLPSKLGHR"
     enhancer        9983..10362
                     /label=CMV enhancer
                     /note="human cytomegalovirus immediate early enhancer"
     promoter        10364..10562
                     /label=CMV promoter
                     /note="human cytomegalovirus (CMV) immediate early
                     promoter"
     regulatory      10585..10594
                     /regulatory_class="other"
                     /note="vertebrate consensus sequence for strong initiation
                     of translation (Kozak, 1987)"
     CDS             10591..11310
                     /codon_start=1
                     /product="the original enhanced GFP (Yang et al., 1996)"
                     /label=EGFP
                     /note="mammalian codon-optimized"
                     /translation="MVSKGEELFTGVVPILVELDGDVNGHKFSVSGEGEGDATYGKLTL
                     KFICTTGKLPVPWPTLVTTLTYGVQCFSRYPDHMKQHDFFKSAMPEGYVQERTIFFKDD
                     GNYKTRAEVKFEGDTLVNRIELKGIDFKEDGNILGHKLEYNYNSHNVYIMADKQKNGIK
                     VNFKIRHNIEDGSVQLADHYQQNTPIGDGPVLLPDNHYLSTQSALSKDPNEKRDHMVLL
                     EFVTAAGITLGMDELYK"
     CDS             10591..11307
                     /codon_start=1
                     /product="enhanced GFP"
                     /label=EGFP
                     /translation="MVSKGEELFTGVVPILVELDGDVNGHKFSVSGEGEGDATYGKLTL
                     KFICTTGKLPVPWPTLVTTLTYGVQCFSRYPDHMKQHDFFKSAMPEGYVQERTIFFKDD
                     GNYKTRAEVKFEGDTLVNRIELKGIDFKEDGNILGHKLEYNYNSHNVYIMADKQKNGIK
                     VNFKIRHNIEDGSVQLADHYQQNTPIGDGPVLLPDNHYLSTQSALSKDPNEKRDHMVLL
                     EFVTAAGITLGMDELYK"
     primer_bind     complement(10636..10657)
                     /label=EGFP-N
                     /note="EGFP, reverse primer"
     primer_bind     complement(10897..10916)
                     /label=EXFP-R
                     /note="For distinguishing EGFP variants, reverse primer"
     primer_bind     11244..11265
                     /label=EGFP-C
                     /note="EGFP, forward primer"
ORIGIN
        1 cgatatcaag cttatcgata atcaacctct ggattacaaa atttgtgaaa gattgactgg
       61 tattcttaac tatgttgctc cttttacgct atgtggatac gctgctttaa tgcctttgta
      121 tcatgctatt gcttcccgta tggctttcat tttctcctcc ttgtataaat cctggttgct
      181 gtctctttat gaggagttgt ggcccgttgt caggcaacgt ggcgtggtgt gcactgtgtt
      241 tgctgacgca acccccactg gttggggcat tgccaccacc tgtcagctcc tttccgggac
      301 tttcgctttc cccctcccta ttgccacggc ggaactcatc gccgcctgcc ttgcccgctg
      361 ctggacaggg gctcggctgt tgggcactga caattccgtg gtgttgtcgg ggaaatcatc
      421 gtcctttcct tggctgctcg cctgtgttgc cacctggatt ctgcgcggga cgtccttctg
      481 ctacgtccct tcggccctca atccagcgga ccttccttcc cgcggcctgc tgccggctct
      541 gcggcctctt ccgcgtcttc gccttcgccc tcagacgagt cggatctccc tttgggccgc
      601 ctccccgcat cgataccgtc gacctcgaga cctagaaaaa catggagcaa tcacaagtag
      661 caatacagca gctaccaatg ctgattgtgc ctggctagaa gcacaagagg aggaggaggt
      721 gggttttcca gtcacacctc aggtaccttt aagaccaatg acttacaagg cagctgtaga
      781 tcttagccac tttttaaaag aaaagggggg actggaaggg ctaattcact cccaacgaag
      841 acaagatatc cttgatctgt ggatctacca cacacaaggc tacttccctg attggcagaa
      901 ctacacacca gggccaggga tcagatatcc actgaccttt ggatggtgct acaagctagt
      961 accagttgag caagagaagg tagaagaagc caatgaagga gagaacaccc gcttgttaca
     1021 ccctgtgagc ctgcatggga tggatgaccc ggagagagaa gtattagagt ggaggtttga
     1081 cagccgccta gcatttcatc acatggcccg agagctgcat ccggactgta ctgggtctct
     1141 ctggttagac cagatctgag cctgggagct ctctggctaa ctagggaacc cactgcttaa
     1201 gcctcaataa agcttgcctt gagtgcttca agtagtgtgt gcccgtctgt tgtgtgactc
     1261 tggtaactag agatccctca gaccctttta gtcagtgtgg aaaatctcta gcagggcccg
     1321 tttaaacccg ctgatcagcc tcgactgtgc cttctagttg ccagccatct gttgtttgcc
     1381 cctcccccgt gccttccttg accctggaag gtgccactcc cactgtcctt tcctaataaa
     1441 atgaggaaat tgcatcgcat tgtctgagta ggtgtcattc tattctgggg ggtggggtgg
     1501 ggcaggacag caagggggag gattgggaag acaatagcag gcatgctggg gatgcggtgg
     1561 gctctatggc ttctgaggcg gaaagaacca gctggggctc tagggggtat ccccnnnnnn
     1621 nnnnnnnnnn nnnnnnnnnn nnnnnnnnnn nnnnnnnnnn nnnnnnnnnn nnnnnnnnnn
     1681 nnnnnnnnnn nnnnnnnnnn nnnnnnnnnn nnnnnnnnnn nnnnnnnnnn nnnnnnnncn
     1741 nnnnnnnnnn nnnnnnnnnn nnnnnnnnnn nnnnnnnnnn nnnnnnnnnn nnnnnnnnnn
     1801 nnnnnnnnnn nnnnnnnnnn nnnnnnnnnn annnnnnnnn nnnnnnnnnn nnnnnnnnnn
     1861 nnnnnnnnnn nnnnnnnnnn cctttgacgt tggagtccac gttctttaat agtggactct
     1921 tgttccaaac tggaacaaca ctcaacccta tctcggtcta ttcttttgat ttataaggga
     1981 ttttgccgat ttcggcctat tggttaaaaa atgagctgat ttaacaaaaa tttaacgcga
     2041 attaattctg tggaatgtgt gtcagttagg gtgtggaaag tccccaggct ccccagcagg
     2101 cagaagtatg caaagcatgc atctcaatta gtcagcaacc aggtgtggaa agtccccagg
     2161 ctccccagca ggcagaagta tgcaaagcat gcatctcaat tagtcagcaa ccatagtccc
     2221 gcccctaact ccgcccatcc cgcccctaac tccgcccagt tccgcccatt ctccgcccca
     2281 tggctgacta atttttttta tttatgcaga ggccgaggcc gcctctgcct ctgagctatt
     2341 ccagaagtag tgaggaggct tttttggagg cctaggcttt tgcaaaaagc tcccgggagc
     2401 ttgtatatcc attttcggat ctgatcagca cgtgttgaca attaatcatc ggcatagtat
     2461 atcggcatag tataatacga caaggtgagg aactaaacca tggccaagtt gaccagtgcc
     2521 gttccggtgc tcaccgcgcg cgacgtcgcc ggagcggtcg agttctggac cgaccggctc
     2581 gggttctccc gggacttcgt ggaggacgac ttcgccggtg tggtccggga cgacgtgacc
     2641 ctgttcatca gcgcggtcca ggaccaggtg gtgccggaca acaccctggc ctgggtgtgg
     2701 gtgcgcggcc tggacgagct gtacgccgag tggtcggagg tcgtgtccac gaacttccgg
     2761 gacgcctccg ggccggccat gaccgagatc ggcgagcagc cgtgggggcg ggagttcgcc
     2821 ctgcgcgacc cggccggcaa ctgcgtgcac ttcgtggccg aggagcagga ctgacacgtg
     2881 ctacgagatt tcgattccac cgccgccttc tatgaaaggt tgggcttcgg aatcgttttc
     2941 cgggacgccg gctggatgat cctccagcgc ggggatctca tgctggagtt cttcgcccac
     3001 cccaacttgt ttattgcagc ttataatggt tacaaataaa gcaatagcat cacaaatttc
     3061 acaaataaag catttttttc actgcattct agttgtggtt tgtccaaact catcaatgta
     3121 tcttatcatg tctgtatacc gtcgacctct agctagagct tggcgtaatc atggtcatag
     3181 ctgtttcctg tgtgaaattg ttatccgctc acaattccac acaacatacg agccggaagc
     3241 ataaagtgta aagcctgggg tgcctaatga gtgagctaac tcacattaat tgcgttgcgc
     3301 tcactgcccg ctttccagtc gggaaacctg tcgtgccagc tgcattaatg aatcggccaa
     3361 cgcgcgggga gaggcggttt gcgtattggg cgctcttccg cttcctcgct cactgactcg
     3421 ctgcgctcgg tcgttcggct gcggcgagcg gtatcagctc actcaaaggc ggtaatacgg
     3481 ttatccacag aatcagggga taacgcagga aagaacatgt gagcaaaagg ccagcaaaag
     3541 gccaggaacc gtaaaaaggc cgcgttgctg gcgtttttcc ataggctccg cccccctgac
     3601 gagcatcaca aaaatcgacg ctcaagtcag aggtggcgaa acccgacagg actataaaga
     3661 taccaggcgt ttccccctgg aagctccctc gtgcgctctc ctgttccgac cctgccgctt
     3721 accggatacc tgtccgcctt tctcccttcg ggaagcgtgg cgctttctca tagctcacgc
     3781 tgtaggtatc tcagttcggt gtaggtcgtt cgctccaagc tgggctgtgt gcacgaaccc
     3841 cccgttcagc ccgaccgctg cgccttatcc ggtaactatc gtcttgagtc caacccggta
     3901 agacacgact tatcgccact ggcagcagcc actggtaaca ggattagcag agcgaggtat
     3961 gtaggcggtg ctacagagtt cttgaagtgg tggcctaact acggctacac tagaagaaca
     4021 gtatttggta tctgcgctct gctgaagcca gttaccttcg gaaaaagagt tggtagctct
     4081 tgatccggca aacaaaccac cgctggtagc ggtggttttt ttgtttgcaa gcagcagatt
     4141 acgcgcagaa aaaaaggatc tcaagaagat cctttgatct tttctacggg gtctgacgct
     4201 cagtggaacg aaaactcacg ttaagggatt ttggtcatga gattatcaaa aaggatcttc
     4261 acctagatcc ttttaaatta aaaatgaagt tttaaatcaa tctaaagtat atatgagtaa
     4321 acttggtctg acagttacca atgcttaatc agtgaggcac ctatctcagc gatctgtcta
     4381 tttcgttcat ccatagttgc ctgactcccc gtcgtgtaga taactacgat acgggagggc
     4441 ttaccatctg gccccagtgc tgcaatgata ccgcgagacc cacgctcacc ggctccagat
     4501 ttatcagcaa taaaccagcc agccggaagg gccgagcgca gaagtggtcc tgcaacttta
     4561 tccgcctcca tccagtctat taattgttgc cgggaagcta gagtaagtag ttcgccagtt
     4621 aatagtttgc gcaacgttgt tgccattgct acaggcatcg tggtgtcacg ctcgtcgttt
     4681 ggtatggctt cattcagctc cggttcccaa cgatcaaggc gagttacatg atcccccatg
     4741 ttgtgcaaaa aagcggttag ctccttcggt cctccgatcg ttgtcagaag taagttggcc
     4801 gcagtgttat cactcatggt tatggcagca ctgcataatt ctcttactgt catgccatcc
     4861 gtaagatgct tttctgtgac tggtgagtac tcaaccaagt cattctgaga atagtgtatg
     4921 cggcgaccga gttgctcttg cccggcgtca atacgggata ataccgcgcc acatagcaga
     4981 actttaaaag tgctcatcat tggaaaacgt tcttcggggc gaaaactctc aaggatctta
     5041 ccgctgttga gatccagttc gatgtaaccc actcgtgcac ccaactgatc ttcagcatct
     5101 tttactttca ccagcgtttc tgggtgagca aaaacaggaa ggcaaaatgc cgcaaaaaag
     5161 ggaataaggg cgacacggaa atgttgaata ctcatactct tcctttttca atattattga
     5221 agcatttatc agggttattg tctcatgagc ggatacatat ttgaatgtat ttagaaaaat
     5281 aaacaaatag gggttccgcg cacatttccc cgaaaagtgc cacctgacgt cgacggatcg
     5341 ggagatctcc cgatccccta tggtgcactc tcagtacaat ctgctctgat gccgcatagt
     5401 taagccagta tctgctccct gcttgtgtgt tggaggtcgc tgagtagtgc gcgagcaaaa
     5461 tttaagctac aacaaggcaa ggcttgaccg acaattgcat gaagaatctg cttagggtta
     5521 ggcgttttgc gctgcttcgc gatgtacggg ccagatatac gcgttgacat tgattattga
     5581 ctagttatta atagtaatca attacggggt cattagttca tagcccatat atggagttcc
     5641 gcgttacata acttacggta aatggcccgc ctggctgacc gcccaacgac ccccgcccat
     5701 tgacgtcaat aatgacgtat gttcccatag taacgccaat agggactttc cattgacgtc
     5761 aatgggtgga gtatttacgg taaactgccc acttggcagt acatcaagtg tatcatatgc
     5821 caagtacgcc ccctattgac gtcaatgacg gtaaatggcc cgcctggcat tatgcccagt
     5881 acatgacctt atgggacttt cctacttggc agtacatcta cgtattagtc atcgctatta
     5941 ccatggtgat gcggttttgg cagtacatca atgggcgtgg atagcggttt gactcacggg
     6001 gatttccaag tctccacccc attgacgtca atgggagttt gttttggcac caaaatcaac
     6061 gggactttcc aaaatgtcgt aacaactccg ccccattgac gcaaatgggc ggtaggcgtg
     6121 tacggtggga ggtctatata agcagcgcgt tttgcctgta ctgggtctct ctggttagac
     6181 cagatctgag cctgggagct ctctggctaa ctagggaacc cactgcttaa gcctcaataa
     6241 agcttgcctt gagtgcttca agtagtgtgt gcccgtctgt tgtgtgactc tggtaactag
     6301 agatccctca gaccctttta gtcagtgtgg aaaatctcta gcagtggcgc ccgaacaggg
     6361 acttgaaagc gaaagggaaa ccagaggagc tctctcgacg caggactcgg cttgctgaag
     6421 cgcgcacggc aagaggcgag gggcggcgac tggtgagtac gccaaaaatt ttgactagcg
     6481 gaggctagaa ggagagagat gggtgcgaga gcgtcagtat taagcggggg agaattagat
     6541 cgcgatggga aaaaattcgg ttaaggccag ggggaaagaa aaaatataaa ttaaaacata
     6601 tagtatgggc aagcagggag ctagaacgat tcgcagttaa tcctggcctg ttagaaacat
     6661 cagaaggctg tagacaaata ctgggacagc tacaaccatc ccttcagaca ggatcagaag
     6721 aacttagatc attatataat acagtagcaa ccctctattg tgtgcatcaa aggatagaga
     6781 taaaagacac caaggaagct ttagacaaga tagaggaaga gcaaaacaaa agtaagacca
     6841 ccgcacagca agcggccgct gatcttcaga cctggaggag gagatatgag ggacaattgg
     6901 agaagtgaat tatataaata taaagtagta aaaattgaac cattaggagt agcacccacc
     6961 aaggcaaaga gaagagtggt gcagagagaa aaaagagcag tgggaatagg agctttgttc
     7021 cttgggttct tgggagcagc aggaagcact atgggcgcag cgtcaatgac gctgacggta
     7081 caggccagac aattattgtc tggtatagtg cagcagcaga acaatttgct gagggctatt
     7141 gaggcgcaac agcatctgtt gcaactcaca gtctggggca tcaagcagct ccaggcaaga
     7201 atcctggctg tggaaagata cctaaaggat caacagctcc tggggatttg gggttgctct
     7261 ggaaaactca tttgcaccac tgctgtgcct tggaatgcta gttggagtaa taaatctctg
     7321 gaacagattt ggaatcacac gacctggatg gagtgggaca gagaaattaa caattacaca
     7381 agcttaatac actccttaat tgaagaatcg caaaaccagc aagaaaagaa tgaacaagaa
     7441 ttattggaat tagataaatg ggcaagtttg tggaattggt ttaacataac aaattggctg
     7501 tggtatataa aattattcat aatgatagta ggaggcttgg taggtttaag aatagttttt
     7561 gctgtacttt ctatagtgaa tagagttagg cagggatatt caccattatc gtttcagacc
     7621 cacctcccaa ccccgagggg acccgacagg cccgaaggaa tagaagaaga aggtggagag
     7681 agagacagag acagatccat tcgattagtg aacggatcgg cactgcgtgc gccaattctg
     7741 cagacaaatg gcagtattca tccacaattt taaaagaaaa ggggggattg gggggtacag
     7801 tgcaggggaa agaatagtag acataatagc aacagacata caaactaaag aattacaaaa
     7861 acaaattaca aaaattcaaa attttcgggt ttattacagg gacagcagag atccagtttg
     7921 gttaattaag ggtgcagcgg cctccgcgcc gggttttggc gcctcccgcg ggcgcccccc
     7981 tcctcacggc gagcgctgcc acgtcagacg aagggcgcag cgagcgtcct gatccttccg
     8041 cccggacgct caggacagcg gcccgctgct cataagactc ggccttagaa ccccagtatc
     8101 agcagaagga cattttagga cgggacttgg gtgactctag ggcactggtt ttctttccag
     8161 agagcggaac aggcgaggaa aagtagtccc ttctcggcga ttctgcggag ggatctccgt
     8221 ggggcggtga acgccgatga ttatataagg acgcgccggg tgtggcacag ctagttccgt
     8281 cgcagccggg atttgggtcg cggttcttgt ttgtggatcg ctgtgatcgt cacttggtga
     8341 gtagcgggct gctgggctgg ccggggcttt cgtggccgcc gggccgctcg gtgggacgga
     8401 agcgtgtgga gagaccgcca agggctgtag tctgggtccg cgagcaaggt tgccctgaac
     8461 tgggggttgg ggggagcgca gcaaaatggc ggctgttccc gagtcttgaa tggaagacgc
     8521 ttgtgaggcg ggctgtgagg tcgttgaaac aaggtggggg gcatggtggg cggcaagaac
     8581 ccaaggtctt gaggccttcg ctaatgcggg aaagctctta ttcgggtgag atgggctggg
     8641 gcaccatctg gggaccctga cgtgaagttt gtcactgact ggagaactcg gtttgtcgtc
     8701 tgttgcgggg gcggcagtta tggcggtgcc gttgggcagt gcacccgtac ctttgggagc
     8761 gcgcgccctc gtcgtgtcgt gacgtcaccc gttctgttgg cttataatgc agggtggggc
     8821 cacctgccgg taggtgtgcg gtaggctttt ctccgtcgca ggacgcaggg ttcgggccta
     8881 gggtaggctc tcctgaatcg acaggcgccg gacctctggt gaggggaggg ataagtgagg
     8941 cgtcagtttc tttggtcggt tttatgtacc tatcttctta agtagctgaa gctccggttt
     9001 tgaactatgc gctcggggtt ggcgagtgtg ttttgtgaag ttttttaggc accttttgaa
     9061 atgtaatcat ttgggtcaat atgtaatttt cagtgttaga ctagtaaatt gtccgctaaa
     9121 ttctggccgt ttttggcttt tttgttagac agttaattaa gccaccatga gcgagctgat
     9181 caaggagaac atgcacatga agctgtacat ggagggcacc gtgaacaacc accacttcaa
     9241 gtgcacatcc gagggcgaag gcaagcccta cgagggcacc cagaccatga agatcaaggt
     9301 ggtcgagggc ggccctctcc ccttcgcctt cgacatcctg gctaccagct tcatgtacgg
     9361 cagcaaagcc ttcatcaacc acacccaggg catccccgac ttctttaagc agtccttccc
     9421 tgagggcttc acatgggaga gaatcaccac atacgaagac gggggcgtgc tgaccgctac
     9481 ccaggacacc agcttccaga acggctgcat catctacaac gtcaagatca acggggtgaa
     9541 cttcccatcc aacggccctg tgatgcagaa gaaaacacgc ggctgggagg ccaacaccga
     9601 gatgctgtac cccgctgacg gcggcctgag aggccacagc cagatggccc tgaagctcgt
     9661 gggcgggggc tacctgcact gctccttcaa gaccacatac agatccaaga aacccgctaa
     9721 gaacctcaag atgcccggct tccacttcgt ggaccacaga ctggaaagaa tcaaggaggc
     9781 cgacaaagag acctacgtcg agcagcacga gatggctgtg gccaagtact gcgacctccc
     9841 tagcaaactg gggcacagat aataacctgc aaaaaggcat tcaccgcgtg ccttaggcat
     9901 tcaccgcgtg ccttaggcat tcaccgcgtg ccttaggcat tcaccgcgtg ccttaaatgc
     9961 aggcgggcca gatatacgcg ttgacattga ttattgacta gttattaata gtaatcaatt
    10021 acggggtcat tagttcatag cccatatatg gagttccgcg ttacataact tacggtaaat
    10081 ggcccgcctg gctgaccgcc caacgacccc cgcccattga cgtcaataat gacgtatgtt
    10141 cccatagtaa cgccaatagg gactttccat tgacgtcaat gggtggagta tttacggtaa
    10201 actgcccact tggcagtaca tcaagtgtat catatgccaa gtacgccccc tattgacgtc
    10261 aatgacggta aatggcccgc ctggcattat gcccagtaca tgaccttatg ggactttcct
    10321 acttggcagt acatctacgt attagtcatc gctattacca tggtgatgcg gttttggcag
    10381 tacatcaatg ggcgtggata gcggtttgac tcacggggat ttccaagtct ccaccccatt
    10441 gacgtcaatg ggagtttgtt ttggcaccaa aatcaacggg actttccaaa atgtcgtaac
    10501 aactccgccc cattgacgca aatgggcggt aggcgtgtac ggtgggaggt ctatataagc
    10561 agcggtaacc cccgggtacc ggtcgccacc atggtgagca agggcgagga gctgttcacc
    10621 ggggtggtgc ccatcctggt cgagctggac ggcgacgtaa acggccacaa gttcagcgtg
    10681 tccggcgagg gcgagggcga tgccacctac ggcaagctga ccctgaagtt catctgcacc
    10741 accggcaagc tgcccgtgcc ctggcccacc ctcgtgacca ccctgaccta cggcgtgcag
    10801 tgcttcagcc gctaccccga ccacatgaag cagcacgact tcttcaagtc cgccatgccc
    10861 gaaggctacg tccaggagcg caccatcttc ttcaaggacg acggcaacta caagacccgc
    10921 gccgaggtga agttcgaggg cgacaccctg gtgaaccgca tcgagctgaa gggcatcgac
    10981 ttcaaggagg acggcaacat cctggggcac aagctggagt acaactacaa cagccacaac
    11041 gtctatatca tggccgacaa gcagaagaac ggcatcaagg tgaacttcaa gatccgccac
    11101 aacatcgagg acggcagcgt gcagctcgcc gaccactacc agcagaacac ccccatcggc
    11161 gacggccccg tgctgctgcc cgacaaccac tacctgagca cccagtccgc cctgagcaaa
    11221 gaccccaacg agaagcgcga tcacatggtc ctgctggagt tcgtgaccgc cgccgggatc
    11281 actctcggca tggacgagct gtacaagtaa agcggccgcg actctagaga tctcatgcat
    11341 cggatctaga gaggaggatc cgcgaaaagt ccggaattca ggtgggagta ctgctcagag
    11401 ctacaactct aggagtaggg actccaagcc tagagctcca agagagggtg aagggcaggg
    11461 agaaaattat agtaatagtt gcaatgagtc acttgcttct agatcaagat cagagactct
    11521 gctctccgtg ttcacagcgg accttgattt aatgtcatac aattaaggca cgcggtgaat
    11581 gccaagagcg gagcctacag ctgcacttga aggacatccg agagaagtta ggaagggtgg
    11641 ggagaaacaa ttctagaatg aacccatcct gtgcgacacc aattcatact gtgaagtaca
    11701 ctgcatataa ggagtgtggt atagtataaa gaaactttct gcaggtagta attatagtga
    11761 agattttagg tttacaaagc cctagctgtt ttctgtgtag cttttattat tcttatgact
    11821 cttgacaagt ttgtagcttc accatataca tttaatattt tgcaataatt ggccttgttc
    11881 ctgagctgtt ggattcgggg ccgtagcact gtctgagagg tttacatttc tcacagtgaa
    11941 ccggtctctt tttcagctgc ttcctggctt ctttttactc aggtttccac tgcttttttg
    12001 ctttttttaa tgctgtatga aggtgttaac atttgtttat atttttcatt aattgtaata
    12061 cctttaaatc atgcatcata ctcagaaata gggattagaa tttaagtgac atctttggcc
    12121 caattg
//
