>Addgene plasmid #72751 | pAWp7-19 | addgene partial sequence | sequence record 136485 | SV40pA-R 5'-GAAATTTGTGATGCTATTGC-3'
CTCCAGCATGAGATCCCCGCGCTGGAGGATCATCCAGCCGGCGTCCCGGAAAACGATTCCGAAGCCCAAC
CTTTCATAGAAGGCGGCGGTGGAATCGAAATCTCGTAGCACGTGTCAGTCCTGCTCCTCGGCCACGAAGT
GCACGCAGTTGCCGGCCGGGTCGCGCAGGGCGAACTCCCGCCCCCACGGCTGCTCGCCGATCTCGGTCAT
GGCCGGCCCGGAGGCGTCCCGGAAGTTCGTGGACACGACCTCCGACCACTCGGCGTACAGCTCGTCCAGG
CCGCGCACCCACACCCAGGCCAGGGTGTTGTCCGGCACCACCTGGTCCTGGACCGCGCTGATGAACAGGG
TCACGTCGTCCCGGACCACA
