>Addgene plasmid #72751 | pAWp7-19 | addgene partial sequence | sequence record 138583 | TagRFPmKate-F1 5'-AGGCCGACAAAGAGACCTAC-3'
TGCGACCTCCCTAGCAAACTGGGGCACAGATAATAACCTGCAAAAAGGCATTCACCGCGTGCCTTAGGCA
TTCACCGCGTGCCTTAGGCATTCACCGCGTGCCTTAGGCATTCACCGCGTGCCTTAAATGCAGGCGGGCC
AGATATACGCGTTGACATTGATTATTGACTAGTTATTAATAGTAATCAATTACGGGGTCATTAGTTCATA
GCCCATATATGGAGTTCCGCGTTACATAACTTACGGTAAATGGCCCGCCTGGCTGACCGCCCAACGACCC
CCGCCCATTGACGTCAATAATGACGTATGTTCCCATAGTAACGCCAATAGGGACTTTCCATTGACGTCAA
TGGGTGGAGTATTTACGG
