>Addgene plasmid #72751 | pAWp7-19 | addgene partial sequence | sequence record 138584 | WPRE-R 5'-CATAGCGTAAAAGGAGCAACA-3'
AATTTTGTAATCCAGAGGTTGATTATCGATAAGCTTGATATCGCAATTGGGCCAAAGATGTCACTTAAAT
TCTAATCCCTATTTCTGAGTATGATGCATGATTTAAAGGTATTACAATTAATGAAAAATATAAACAAATG
TTAACACCTTCATACAGCATTAAAAAAAGCAAAAAAGCAGTGGAAACCTGAGTAAAAAGAAGCCAGGAAG
CAGCTGAAAAAGAGACCGGTTCACTGTGAGAAATGTAAACCTCTCAGACAGTGCTACGGCCCCGAATCCA
ACAGCTCAGGAACAAGGCCAATTATTGCAAAATATTAAATGTATATGGTGAAGCTACAAACTTGTCAAGA
GTCATAAGAATAATAAAAGCTACACAGAAAACAGCTAGGGCTTTGTAAACCTAAAATCTTCACTATAATT
ACTACCTGCAGAAAGTTTCTTTATACTATACCACACTCCTTATATGCAGTGTACTTCACAGTATGAATTG
GTGTCGCACAGGATGGGTTCATTCTAGAATTGTTTCTCCCCACCCTTCCTAACTTCTCTCGGATGTCCTT
CAAGTGCAGCTGTAGGCTCCGCTCTTGGCATTCACCGCGTGCCTTAATTGTATGACATTAAATCAAGGTC
CGCTGTGAACACGGAGAGCA
